>Addgene plasmid #176015 | EGFP | addgene full sequence | sequence record 346607 | Addgene NGS Result
CGCCATTCTGCCTGGGGACGTCGGAGCAAGCTTGATTTAGGTGACACTATAGAATACAAGCTACTTGTTC
TTTTTGCAGGATCCCATCGATTCGAATTCAAGGATCAACAAGTTTGTACAAAAAAGCAGGCTGGACCATG
GTGAGCAAGGGCGAGGAGCTGTTCACCGGGGTGGTGCCCATCCTGGTCGAGCTGGACGGCGACGTAAACG
GCCACAAGTTCAGCGTGTCCGGCGAGGGCGAGGGCGATGCCACCTACGGCAAGCTGACCCTGAAGTTCAT
CTGCACCACCGGCAAGCTGCCCGTGCCCTGGCCCACCCTCGTGACCACCCTGACCTACGGCGTGCAGTGC
TTCAGCCGCTACCCCGACCACATGAAGCAGCACGACTTCTTCAAGTCCGCCATGCCCGAAGGCTACGTCC
AGGAGCGCACCATCTTCTTCAAGGACGACGGCAACTACAAGACCCGCGCCGAGGTGAAGTTCGAGGGCGA
CACCCTGGTGAACCGCATCGAGCTGAAGGGCATCGACTTCAAGGAGGACGGCAACATCCTGGGGCACAAG
CTGGAGTACAACTACAACAGCCACAACGTCTATATCATGGCCGACAAGCAGAAGAACGGCATCAAGGTGA
ACTTCAAGATCCGCCACAACATCGAGGACGGCAGCGTGCAGCTCGCCGACCACTACCAGCAGAACACCCC
CATCGGCGACGGCCCCGTGCTGCTGCCCGACAACCACTACCTGAGCACCCAGTCCGCCCTGAGCAAAGAC
CCCAACGAGAAGCGCGATCACATGGTCCTGCTGGAGTTCGTGACCGCCGCCGGGATCACTCTCGGCATGG
ACGAGCTGTACAAGGGCGGTGGAAGATCTGGGAATTCAAGGCCTCTCGAGCCTCTAGATTCTGCAGCCCT
ATAGCACCCAGCTTTCTTGTACAAAGTGGGGGATCCAGACATGATAAGATACATTGATGAGTTTGGACAA
ACCACAACTAGAATGCAGTGAAAAAAATGCTTTATTTGTGAAATTTGTGATGCTATTGCTTTATTTGTAA
CCATTATAAGCTGCAATAAACAAGTTAACAACAACAATTGCATTCATTTTATGTTTCAGGTTCAGGGGGA
GGTGTGGGAGGTTTTTTCCAACTTTATTATACATAGTTGCACTCGAGCCTCTAGAACTATAGTGAGTCGT
ATTACGTAGATCCAGACATGATAAGATACATTGATGAGTTTGGACAAACCACAACTAGAATGCAGTGAAA
AAAATGCTTTATTTGTGAAATTTGTGATGCTATTGCTTTATTTGTAACCATTATAAGCTGCAATAAACAA
GTTAACAACAACAATTGCATTCATTTTATGTTTCAGGTTCAGGGGGAGGTGTGGGAGGTTTTTTAATTCG
CGGCCGCGGCGCCAATGCATTGGGCCCGGTACCCAGCTTTTGTTCCCTTTAGTGAGGGTTAATTGCGCGC
TTGGCGTAATCATGGTCATAGCTGTTTCCTGTGTGAAATTGTTATCCGCTCACAATTCCACACAACATAC
GAGCCGGGAGCATAAAGTGTAAAGCCTGGGGTGCCTAATGAGTGAGCTAACTCACATTAATTGCGTTGCG
CTCACTGCCCGCTTTCCAGTCGGGAAACCTGTCGTGCCAGCTGCATTAATGAATCGGCCAACGCGCGGGG
AGAGGCGGTTTGCGTATTGGGCGCTCTTCCGCTTCCTCGCTCACTGACTCGCTGCGCTCGGTCGTTCGGC
TGCGGCGAGCGGTATCAGCTCACTCAAAGGCGGTAATACGGTTATCCACAGAATCAGGGGATAACGCAGG
AAAGAACATGTGAGCAAAAGGCCAGCAAAAGGCCAGGAACCGTAAAAAGGCCGCGTTGCTGGCGTTTTTC
CATAGGCTCCGCCCCCCTGACGAGCATCACAAAAATCGACGCTCAAGTCAGAGGTGGCGAAACCCGACAG
GACTATAAAGATACCAGGCGTTTCCCCCTGGAAGCTCCCTCGTGCGCTCTCCTGTTCCGACCCTGCCGCT
TACCGGATACCTGTCCGCCTTTCTCCCTTCGGGAAGCGTGGCGCTTTCTCATAGCTCACGCTGTAGGTAT
CTCAGTTCGGTGTAGGTCGTTCGCTCCAAGCTGGGCTGTGTGCACGAACCCCCCGTTCAGCCCGACCGCT
GCGCCTTATCCGGTAACTATCGTCTTGAGTCCAACCCGGTAAGACACGACTTATCGCCACTGGCAGCAGC
CACTGGTAACAGGATTAGCAGAGCGAGGTATGTAGGCGGTGCTACAGAGTTCTTGAAGTGGTGGCCTAAC
TACGGCTACACTAGAAGAACAGTATTTGGTATCTGCGCTCTGCTGAAGCCAGTTACCTTCGGAAAAAGAG
TTGGTAGCTCTTGATCCGGCAAACAAACCACCGCTGGTAGCGGTGGTTTTTTTGTTTGCAAGCAGCAGAT
TACGCGCAGAAAAAAAGGATCTCAAGAAGATCCTTTGATCTTTTCTACGGGGTCTGACGCTCAGTGGAAC
GAAAACTCACGTTAAGGGATTTTGGTCATGAGATTATCAAAAAGGATCTTCACCTAGATCCTTTTAAATT
AAAAATGAAGTTTTAAATCAATCTAAAGTATATATGAGTAAACTTGGTCTGACAGTTACCAATGCTTAAT
CAGTGAGGCACCTATCTCAGCGATCTGTCTATTTCGTTCATCCATAGTTGCCTGACTCCCCGTCGTGTAG
ATAACTACGATACGGGAGGGCTTACCATCTGGCCCCAGTGCTGCAATGATACCGCGAGACCCACGCTCAC
CGGCTCCAGATTTATCAGCAATAAACCAGCCAGCCGGAAGGGCCGAGCGCAGAAGTGGTCCTGCAACTTT
ATCCGCCTCCATCCAGTCTATTAATTGTTGCCGGGAAGCTAGAGTAAGTAGTTCGCCAGTTAATAGTTTG
CGCAACGTTGTTGCCATTGCTACAGGCATCGTGGTGTCACGCTCGTCGTTTGGTATGGCTTCATTCAGCT
CCGGTTCCCAACGATCAAGGCGAGTTACATGATCCCCCATGTTGTGCAAAAAAGCGGTTAGCTCCTTCGG
TCCTCCGATCGTTGTCAGAAGTAAGTTGGCCGCAGTGTTATCACTCATGGTTATGGCAGCACTGCATAAT
TCTCTTACTGTCATGCCATCCGTAAGATGCTTTTCTGTGACTGGTGAGTACTCAACCAAGTCATTCTGAG
AATAGTGTATGCGGCGACCGAGTTGCTCTTGCCCGGCGTCAATACGGGATAATACCGCGCCACATAGCAG
AACTTTAAAAGTGCTCATCATTGGAAAACGTTCTTCGGGGCGAAAACTCTCAAGGATCTTACCGCTGTTG
AGATCCAGTTCGATGTAACCCACTCGTGCACCCAACTGATCTTCAGCATCTTTTACTTTCACCAGCGTTT
CTGGGTGAGCAAAAACAGGAAGGCAAAATGCCGCAAAAAAGGGAATAAGGGCGACACGGAAATGTTGAAT
ACTCATACTCTTCCTTTTTCAATATTATTGAAGCATTTATCAGGGTTATTGTCTCATGAGCGGATACATA
TTTGAATGTATTTAGAAAAATAAACAAATAGGGGTTCCGCGCACATTTCCCCGAAAAGTGCCACCTAAAT
TGTAAGCGTTAATATTTTGTTAAAATTCGCGTTAAATTTTTGTTAAATCAGCTCATTTTTTAACCAATAG
GCCGAAATCGGCAAAATCCCTTATAAATCAAAAGAATAGACCGAGATAGGGT
[37 nt withheld, positions 3763-3799]
AAAGAACGTGGACTCCAACGTCAAAGG
[49 nt withheld, positions 3827-3875]
T
[91 nt withheld, positions 3877-3967]
G
[124 nt withheld, positions 3969-4092]
CCCATTCGCCATTCAGGCTGCGCAACTGTTGGGAAGGGCGATCGGTGCGGGCCTCTTCGCTATTACGCCA
GTCGACCGCCAATTCAATATGGCGTATATGGACTCATGCCAATTCAATATGGTGGATCTGGACCTGTGCC
AATTCAATATGGCGTATATGGACTCGTGCCAATTCAATATGGTGGATCTGGACCCCAGCCAATTCAATAT
GGCGGACTTGGCACCATGCCAATTCAATATGGCGGACCTGGCACTGTGCCAACTGGGGAGGGGTCTACTT
GGCACGGTGCCAAGTTTGAGGAGGGGTCTTGGCCCTGTGCCAAGTCCGCCATATTGAATTGGCATGGTGC
CAATAATGGCGGCCATATTGGCTATATGCCAGGATCAATATATAGGCAATATCCAATATGGCCCTATGCC
AATATGGCTATTGGCCAGGTTCAATACTATGTATTGGCCCTATGCCATATAGTATTCCATATATGGGTTT
TCCTATTGACGTAGATAGCCCCTCCCAATGGGCGGTCCCATATACCATATATGGGGCTTCCTAATACCGC
CCATAGCCACTCCCCCATTGACGTCAATGGTCTCTATATATGGTCTTTCCTATTGACGTCATATGGGCGG
TCCTATTGACGTATATGGCGCCTCCCCCATTGACGTCAATTACGGTAAATGGCCCGCCTGGCTCAATGCC
CATTGACGTCAATAGGACCACCCACCATTGACGTCAATGGGATGGCTCATTGCCCATTCATATCCGTTCT
CACGCCCCCTATTGACGTCAATGACGGTAAATGGCCCACTTGGCAGTACATCAATATCTATTAATAGTAA
CTTGGCAAGTACATTACTATTGGAAGTACGCCAGGGTACATTGGCAGTACTCCCATTGACGTCAATGGCG
GTAAATGGCCCGCGATGGCTGCCAAGTACATCCCCATTGACGTCAATGGGGAGGGGCAATGACGCAAATG
GGCGTTCCATTGACGTAAATGGGCGGTAGGCGTGCCTAATGGGAGGTCTATATAAGCAATGCTCGTTTAG
GGAAC
Features (pLannotate 1.2.2; 19 found; start..end, strand, type, name):
     35..53      +  promoter       SP6 promoter: promoter for bacteriophage SP6 RNA polymerase
    108..132     +  protein_bind   attB1: mutant version of attB; recombination site for the Gateway® BP reaction BP Clonase™
    138..854     +  CDS            EGFP: EGFP is a basic (constitutively fluorescent) green fluorescent protein published in 1996, derived from Aequorea victoria. It is reported to be a rapidly-maturing weak dimer with moderate acid sensitivity.
    919..939     -  protein_bind   attB2: mutant version of attB; core recombination site for the Gateway® BP reaction BP Clonase™
    942..1076    -  polyA_signal   SV40 poly(A) signal: SV40 polyadenylation signal
   1139..1159    -  protein_bind   attB3: mutant version of attB; core recombination site for the Gateway® BP reaction BP Clonase™
   1177..1194    -  promoter       T7 promoter (fragment): promoter for bacteriophage T7 RNA polymerase
   1199..1333    -  polyA_signal   SV40 poly(A) signal: SV40 polyadenylation signal
   1446..1464    -  promoter       T3 promoter: promoter for bacteriophage T3 RNA polymerase
   1509..1525    -  protein_bind   lac operator: The lac repressor binds to the lac operator to inhibit transcription in E. coli. This inhibition can be relieved by adding lactose or isopropyl-β-D-thiogalactopyranoside (IPTG). lac repressor encoded by lacI
   1533..1563    -  promoter       lac promoter: promoter for the E. coli lac operon
   1578..1599    -  protein_bind   CAP binding site: CAP binding activates transcription in the presence of cAMP. E. coli catabolite activator protein
   1612..1704    -  CDS            lacI (fragment): lac repressor; lacI; The lac repressor binds to the lac operator to inhibit transcription in E. coli. This inhibition can be relieved by adding lactose or isopropyl-β-D-thiogalactopyranoside (IPTG).
   1887..2475    -  rep_origin     ori: high-copy-number ColE1/pMB1/pBR322/pUC origin of replication
   2646..3506    -  CDS            AmpR: β-lactamase; bla; confers resistance to ampicillin, carbenicillin, and related antibiotics
   3507..3611    -  promoter       AmpR promoter: bla
   3664..4092    -  rep_origin     f1 ori (sequence partly withheld): f1 bacteriophage origin of replication; arrow indicates direction of (+) strand synthesis
   4097..4163    -  CDS            lacZα (fragment): LacZα fragment of β-galactosidase; lacZ fragment
   4170..5147    +  promoter       CMV IE94 promoter: enhancer/promoter region of simian cytomegalovirus major immediate early transcription unit IE94
