[The description below was written by a language model from this plasmid's Addgene catalogue record and pLannotate feature annotations shown in this document.]
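Description:
EGFP is a mammalian expression plasmid built on the pCSDEST2 backbone, a Gateway destination vector of the pCS2 type, and it carries the coding sequence for enhanced green fluorescent protein as its only insert. The sequenced record is 5,147 nt. In bacteria it replicates from a high-copy ColE1/pUC-type origin and is selected with ampicillin through the β-lactamase gene and its own promoter. An f1 bacteriophage origin is also present, along with residual lac promoter/operator, lacI and lacZα fragments inherited from the parental cloning vector.

The expression unit is driven by the simian cytomegalovirus IE94 enhancer/promoter, which lies at the end of the linear map and reads across the plasmid junction into the insert. An SP6 promoter sits between this promoter and the insert, which would allow in vitro synthesis of sense RNA. The EGFP open reading frame is flanked by attB1 and attB2 sites, followed by an SV40 polyadenylation signal and an attB3 site, an arrangement that points to assembly by multi-fragment Gateway recombination, with the poly(A) signal supplied as a separate entry element. A second SV40 poly(A) signal from the backbone lies further downstream, together with a T7 promoter fragment and a T3 promoter oriented back toward the insert. No fusion partner, epitope tag or mammalian selection marker is annotated, so the plasmid expresses free, constitutively fluorescent EGFP. The record gives its purpose simply as mammalian expression of EGFP. This suits it to use as a fluorescence or transfection control alongside tagged fusion constructs, although the record does not spell out that role.
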