Addgene plasmid #176015: EGFP
Purpose: Mammalian expression of EGFP. Parton lab clone DFS
Depositing lab: Rob Parton. Depositing organization: University of Queensland, Institute for Molecular Bioscience. Publication: Cavin4 interacts with Bin1 to promote T-tubule formation and stability in developing skeletal muscle. Lo HP, Lim YW, Xiong Z, Martel N, Ferguson C, Ariotti N, Giacomotto J, Rae J, Floetenmeyer M, Moradi SV, Gao Y, Tillu VA, Xia D, Wang H, Rahnama S, Nixon SJ, Bastiani M, Day RD, Smith KA, Palpant NJ, Johnston WA, Alexandrov K, Collins BM, Hall TE, Parton RG. J Cell Biol. 2021 Dec 6;220(12). pii: 212693. doi: 10.1083/jcb.201905065. Epub 2021 Oct 11. PubMed 34633413.
Backbone
  Vector backbone: pCSDEST2 (Addgene 22424)
  Vector type: Mammalian Expression
Growth in bacteria
  Bacterial resistance: Ampicillin, 100 μg/mL
  Growth temperature: 37°C
  Growth strain: DH5alpha
  Copy number: High Copy
Gene/Insert
  Gene/Insert name: EGFP
  Species: Synthetic
Terms and licenses: Academic/Nonprofit Terms; Industry Terms: Not Available to Industry
How to cite: EGFP was a gift from Rob Parton (Addgene plasmid # 176015 ; http://n2t.net/addgene:176015 ; RRID:Addgene_176015)
